>Addgene plasmid #178364 | pCAX-mScarlet-CIP4 | addgene full sequence | sequence record 351835 | Addgene NGS Result
GGTCGACATTGATTATTGACTAGTTATTAATAGTAATCAATTACGGGGTCATTAGTTCATAGCCCATATA
TGGAGTTCCGCGTTACATAACTTACGGTAAATGGCCCGCCTGGCTGACCGCCCAACGACCCCCGCCCATT
GACGTCAATAATGACGTATGTTCCCATAGTAACGCCAATAGGGACTTTCCATTGACGTCAATGGGTGGAG
TATTTACGGTAAACTGCCCACTTGGCAGTACATCAAGTGTATCATATGCCAAGTACGCCCCCTATTGACG
TCAATGACGGTAAATGGCCCGCCTGGCATTATGCCCAGTACATGACCTTATGGGACTTTCCTACTTGGCA
GTACATCTACGTATTAGTCATCGCTATTACCATGGTCGAGGTGAGCCCCACGTTCTGCTTCACTCTCCCC
ATCTCCCCCCCCTCCCCACCCCCAATTTTGTATTTATTTATTTTTTAATTATTTTGTGCAGCGATGGGGG
CGGGGGGGGGGGGGGSGCGCGCCRGGSGGGGSGGGGSGGGGSGRGGGGSGGGGSGGGGSGAGGCGGAGAG
GTGCGGCGGCAGCCAATCAGAGCGGCGCGCTCCGAAAGTTTCCTTTTATGGCGAGGCGGCGGCGGCGGCG
GCCCTATAAAAAGCGAAGCGCGCGGCGGGCGGGAGTCGCTGCGCGCTGCCTTCGCCCCGTGCCCCGCTCC
GCCGCCGCCTCGCGCCGCCCGCCCCGGCTCTGACTGACCGCGTTACTCCCACAGGTGAGCGGGCGGGACG
GCCCTTCTCCTCCGGGCTGTAATTAGCGCTTGGTTTAATGACGGCTTGTTTCTTTTCTGTGGCTGCGTGA
AAGCCTTGAGGGGCTCCGGGAGGGCCCTTTGTGCGGGGGGAGCGGCTCGGGGGGTGCGTGCGTGTGTGTG
TGCGTGGGGAGCGCCGCGTGCGGCTCCGCGCTGCCCGGCGGCTGTGAGCGCTGCGGGCGCGGCGCGGGGC
TTTGTGCGCTCCGCAGTGTGCGCGAGGGGAGCGCGGCCGGGGGCGGTGCCCCGCGGTGCGGGGGGGGCTG
CGAGGGGAACAAAGGCTGCGTGCGGGGTGTGTGCGTGGGGGGGTGAGCAGGGGGTGTGGGCGCGTCGGTC
GGGCTGCAACCCCCCCTGCACCCCCCTCCCCGAGTTGCTGAGCACGGCCCGGCTTCGGGTGCGGGGCTCC
GTACGGGGCGTGGCGCGGGGCTCGCCGTGCCGGGCGGGGGGTGGCGGCAGGTGGGGGTGCCGGGCGGGGC
GGGGCCGCCTCGGGCCGGGGAGGGCTCGGGGGAGGGGCGCGGCGGCCCCCGGAGCGCCGGCGGCTGTCGA
GGCGCGGCGAGCCGCAGCCATTGCCTTTTATGGTAATCGTGCGAGAGGGCGCAGGGACTTCCTTTGTCCC
AAATCTGTGCGGAGCCGAAATCTGGGAGGCGCCGCCGCACCCCCTCTAGCGGGCGCGGGGCGAAGCGGTG
CGGCGCCGGCAGGAAGGAAATGGGCGGGGAGGGCCTTCGTGCGTCGCCGCGCCGCCGTCCCCTTCTCCCT
CTCCAGCCTCGGGGCTGTCCGCGGGGGGACGGCTGCCTTCGGGGGGGACGGGGCAGGGCGGGGTTCGGCT
TCTGGCGTGTGACCGGCGGCTCTAGAGCCTCTGCTAACCATGTTCATGCCTTCTTCTTTTTCCTACAGCT
CCTGGGCAACGTGCTGGTTATTGTGCTGTCTCATCATTTTGGCAAAGAATTCAGGTACCATGGATTGGGG
CACTGAGCTGTGGGATCAGTTCGAGGTGCTCGAGCGCCACACGCAGTGGGGGCTGGACCTGTTGGACAGA
TATGTAAAGTTCGTGAAAGAACGCACCGAAGTGGAACAGGCTTACGCCAAACAACTGCGGAGCCTGGTGA
AAAAATATCTGCCCAAGAGACCTGCCAAGGATGATCCTGAGTCCAAATTCAGCCAGCAACAGTCCTTCGT
ACAGATTCTCCAGGAGGTGAATGACTTTGCAGGCCAGCGGGAGCTGGTGGCTGAGAACCTCAGTGTCCGT
GTATGTCTTGAGCTGACCAAGTACTCACAAGAGATGAAACAGGAGAGGAAGATGCACTTCCAAGAAGGGC
GGCGGGCCCAGCAGCAGCTGGAAAATGGCTTTAAACAGCTGGAGAATAGTAAGCGTAAATTTGAGCGGGA
CTGCCGGGAGGCAGAGAAGGCAGCCCAGACTGCTGAACGGCTAGACCAGGATATCAACGCCACCAAGGCT
GATGTGGAGAAGGCCAAGCAGCAAGCCCACCTTCGGAGTCACATGGCCGAAGAAAGCAAAAACGAATATG
CGGCTCAACTGCAGCGCTTCAACCGAGACCAAGCCCACTTCTATTTTTCACAGATGCCCCAGATATTCGA
TAAGCTCCAAGACATGGATGAACGCAGGGCCACCCGCCTGGGTGCCGGGTATGGGCTCCTGTCGGAGGCC
GAGCTGGAGGTGGTGCCCATAATAGCCAAGTGCTTGGAGGGCATGAAGGTGGCTGCAAATGCTGTGGATC
CCAAGAACGACTCCCACGTCCTTATAGAGCTGCACAAGTCAGGTTTTGCCCGCCCGGGCGACGTGGAATT
CGAGGACTTCAGCCAGCCCATGAACCGTGCACCCTCCGACAGCAGTCTGGGCACCCCCTCGGATGGACGG
CCTGAACTCCGAGGCCCGGGTCGCAGCCGCACCAAGCGCTGGCCTTTTGGCAAGAAGAACAAGACAGTGG
TGACCGAGGATTTTAGCCACTTGCCCCCAGAGCAGCAGCGAAAACGGCTTCAACAGCAGTTGGAAGAACG
CAGTCGTGAACTTCAGAAGGAGGTTGACCAGAGGGAAGCCCTAAAGAAAATGAAGGATGTCTATGAGAAG
ACACCTCAGATGGGGGACCCCGCCAGCTTGGAGCCCCAGATCGCTGAAACCCTGAGCAACATTGAACGGC
TGAAATTGGAAGTGCAGAAGTATGAGGCGTGGCTGGCAGAAGCTGAAAGTCGAGTCCTTAGCAACCGGGG
AGACAGCCTGAGCCGGCACGCCCGGCCTCCCGACCCCCCCGCTAGCGCCCCGCCAGACAGCAGCAGCAAC
AGCGCATCACAGGACACCAAGGAGAGCTCTGAAGAGCCTCCCTCAGAAGAGAGCCAGGACACCCCCATTT
ACACGGAGTTTGATGAGGATTTCGAGGAGGAACCCACATCCCCCATAGGTCACTGTGTGGCCATCTACCA
CTTTGAAGGGTCCAGCGAGGGCACTATCTCTATGGCCGAGGGTGAAGACCTCAGTCTTATGGAAGAAGAC
AAAGGGGACGGCTGGACCCGGGTCAGGCGGAAAGAGGGAGGCGAGGGCTACGTGCCCACCTCCTACCTCC
GAGTCACGCTCAATTGCGGCCGCCTCGAGATGGTGAGCAAGGGCGAGGCAGTGATCAAGGAGTTCATGCG
GTTCAAGGTGCACATGGAGGGCTCCATGAACGGCCACGAGTTCGAGATCGAGGGCGAGGGCGAGGGCCGC
CCCTACGAGGGCACCCAGACCGCCAAGCTGAAGGTGACCAAGGGTGGCCCCCTGCCCTTCTCCTGGGACA
TCCTGTCCCCTCAGTTCATGTACGGCTCCAGGGCCTTCATCAAGCACCCCGCCGACATCCCCGACTACTA
TAAGCAGTCCTTCCCCGAGGGCTTCAAGTGGGAGCGCGTGATGAACTTCGAGGACGGCGGCGCCGTGACC
GTGACCCAGGACACCTCCCTGGAGGACGGCACCCTGATCTACAAGGTGAAGCTCCGCGGCACCAACTTCC
CTCCTGACGGCCCCGTAATGCAGAAGAAGACAATGGGCTGGGAAGCGTCCACCGAGCGGTTGTACCCCGA
GGACGGCGTGCTGAAGGGCGACATTAAGATGGCCCTGCGCCTGAAGGACGGCGGACGCTACCTGGCGGAC
TTCAAGACCACCTACAAGGCCAAGAAGCCCGTGCAGATGCCCGGCGCCTACAACGTCGACCGCAAGTTGG
ACATCACCTCCCACAACGAGGACTACACCGTGGTGGAACAGTACGAACGCTCCGAGGGCCGCCACTCCAC
CGGCGGCATGGACGAGCTGTACAAGTAAAGATCTTTTTCCCTCTGCCAAAAATTATGGGGACATCATGAA
GCCCCTTGAGCATCTGACTTCTGGCTAATAAAGGAAATTTATTTTCATTGCAATAGTGTGTTGGAATTTT
TTGTGTCTCTCACTCGGAAGGACATATGGGAGGGCAAATCATTTAAAACATCAGAATGAGTATTTGGTTT
AGAGTTTGGCAACATATGCCCATATGCTGGCTGCCATGAACAAAGGTTGGCTATAAAGAGGTCATCAGTA
TATGAAACAGCCCCCTGCTGTCCATTCCTTATTCCATAGAAAAGCCTTGACTTGAGGTTAGATTTTTTTT
ATATTTTGTTTTGTGTTATTTTTTTCTTTAACATCCCTAAAATTTTCCTTACATGTTTTACTAGCCAGAT
TTTTCCTCCTCTCCTGACTACTCCCAGTCATAGCTGTCCCTCTTCTCTTATGGAGATCCCTCGACCTGCA
GCCCAAGCTTGGCGTAATCATGGTCATAGCTGTTTCCTGTGTGAAATTGTTATCCGCTCACAATTCCACA
CAACATACGAGCCGGAAGCATAAAGTGTAAAGCCTGGGGTGCCTAATGAGTGAGCTAACTCACATTAATT
GCGTTGCGCTCACTGCCCGCTTTCCAGTCGGGAAACCTGTCGTGCCAGCGGATCCGCATCTCAATTAGTC
AGCAACCATAGTCCCGCCCCTAACTCCGCCCATCCCGCCCCTAACTCCGCCCAGTTCCGCCCATTCTCCG
CCCCATGGCTGACTAATTTTTTTTATTTATGCAGAGGCCGAGGCCGCCTCGGCCTCTGAGCTATTCCAGA
AGTAGTGAGGAGGCTTTTTTGGAGGCCTAGGCTTTTGCAAAAAGCTAACTTGTTTATTGCAGCTTATAAT
GGTTACAAATAAAGCAATAGCATCACAAATTTCACAAATAAAGCATTTTTTTCACTGCATTCTAGTTGTG
GTTTGTCCAAACTCATCAATGTATCTTATCATGTCTGGATCCGCTGCATTAATGAATCGGCCAACGCGCG
GGGAGAGGCGGTTTGCGTATTGGGCGCTCTTCCGCTTCCTCGCTCACTGACTCGCTGCGCTCGGTCGTTC
GGCTGCGGCGAGCGGTATCAGCTCACTCAAAGGCGGTAATACGGTTATCCACAGAATCAGGGGATAACGC
AGGAAAGAACATGTGAGCAAAAGGCCAGCAAAAGGCCAGGAACCGTAAAAAGGCCGCGTTGCTGGCGTTT
TTCCATAGGCTCCGCCCCCCTGACGAGCATCACAAAAATCGACGCTCAAGTCAGAGGTGGCGAAACCCGA
CAGGACTATAAAGATACCAGGCGTTTCCCCCTGGAAGCTCCCTCGTGCGCTCTCCTGTTCCGACCCTGCC
GCTTACCGGATACCTGTCCGCCTTTCTCCCTTCGGGAAGCGTGGCGCTTTCTCATAGCTCACGCTGTAGG
TATCTCAGTTCGGTGTAGGTCGTTCGCTCCAAGCTGGGCTGTGTGCACGAACCCCCCGTTCAGCCCGACC
GCTGCGCCTTATCCGGTAACTATCGTCTTGAGTCCAACCCGGTAAGACACGACTTATCGCCACTGGCAGC
AGCCACTGGTAACAGGATTAGCAGAGCGAGGTATGTAGGCGGTGCTACAGAGTTCTTGAAGTGGTGGCCT
AACTACGGCTACACTAGAAGAACAGTATTTGGTATCTGCGCTCTGCTGAAGCCAGTTACCTTCGGAAAAA
GAGTTGGTAGCTCTTGATCCGGCAAACAAACCACCGCTGGTAGCGGTGGTTTTTTTGTTTGCAAGCAGCA
GATTACGCGCAGAAAAAAAGGATCTCAAGAAGATCCTTTGATCTTTTCTACGGGGTCTGACGCTCAGTGG
AACGAAAACTCACGTTAAGGGATTTTGGTCATGAGATTATCAAAAAGGATCTTCACCTAGATCCTTTTAA
ATTAAAAATGAAGTTTTAAATCAATCTAAAGTATATATGAGTAAACTTGGTCTGACAGTTACCAATGCTT
AATCAGTGAGGCACCTATCTCAGCGATCTGTCTATTTCGTTCATCCATAGTTGCCTGACTCCCCGTCGTG
TAGATAACTACGATACGGGAGGGCTTACCATCTGGCCCCAGTGCTGCAATGATACCGCGAGACCCACGCT
CACCGGCTCCAGATTTATCAGCAATAAACCAGCCAGCCGGAAGGGCCGAGCGCAGAAGTGGTCCTGCAAC
TTTATCCGCCTCCATCCAGTCTATTAATTGTTGCCGGGAAGCTAGAGTAAGTAGTTCGCCAGTTAATAGT
TTGCGCAACGTTGTTGCCATTGCTACAGGCATCGTGGTGTCACGCTCGTCGTTTGGTATGGCTTCATTCA
GCTCCGGTTCCCAACGATCAAGGCGAGTTACATGATCCCCCATGTTGTGCAAAAAAGCGGTTAGCTCCTT
CGGTCCTCCGATCGTTGTCAGAAGTAAGTTGGCCGCAGTGTTATCACTCATGGTTATGGCAGCACTGCAT
AATTCTCTTACTGTCATGCCATCCGTAAGATGCTTTTCTGTGACTGGTGAGTACTCAACCAAGTCATTCT
GAGAATAGTGTATGCGGCGACCGAGTTGCTCTTGCCCGGCGTCAATACGGGATAATACCGCGCCACATAG
CAGAACTTTAAAAGTGCTCATCATTGGAAAACGTTCTTCGGGGCGAAAACTCTCAAGGATCTTACCGCTG
TTGAGATCCAGTTCGATGTAACCCACTCGTGCACCCAACTGATCTTCAGCATCTTTTACTTTCACCAGCG
TTTCTGGGTGAGCAAAAACAGGAAGGCAAAATGCCGCAAAAAAGGGAATAAGGGCGACACGGAAATGTTG
AATACTCATACTCTTCCTTTTTCAATATTATTGAAGCATTTATCAGGGTTATTGTCTCATGAGCGGATAC
ATATTTGAATGTATTTAGAAAAATAAACAAATAGGGGTTCCGCGCACATTTCCCCGAAAAGTGCCACCTG
Features (pLannotate 1.2.2; 18 found; start..end, strand, type, name):
      5..384     +  enhancer       CMV enhancer: human cytomegalovirus immediate early enhancer
    386..661     +  promoter       chicken β-actin promoter: No description available
    662..1678    +  intron         chimeric intron: chimera between introns from chicken β-actin and rabbit β-globin
   1676..1732    +  CDS            HBB (fragment): HBB_LEPEU - Experimental evidence at protein level: Swiss-Prot protein existence level 1. Involved in oxygen transport from the lung to the various peripheral tissues. From Lepus europaeus (European hare).
   1740..3374    +  CDS            Trip10: CIP4_RAT - Also known as Cip4, Stp. Experimental evidence at protein level: Swiss-Prot protein existence level 1. Required to coordinate membrane tubulation with reorganization of the actin cytoskeleton during endocytosis. Also acts as a link between CDC42 signaling and regulation of the actin cytoskeleton. Binds to lipids such as phosphatidylinositol 4,5- bisphosphate and phosphatidylserine and promotes membrane invagination and the formation of tubules. Also enhances actin polymerization in the vicinity of membrane tubules by recruiting WASL/N-WASP which in turn activates the Arp2/3 complex.
   3390..4085    +  CDS            mScarlet-I: mScarlet-I is a basic (constitutively fluorescent) red fluorescent protein published in 2016, derived from synthetic construct. It is reported to be a rapidly-maturing monomer with moderate acid sensitivity.
   4157..4212    +  polyA_signal   β-globin poly(A) signal: rabbit β-globin polyadenylation signal (Gil and Proudfoot, 1987)
   4597..4613    -  protein_bind   lac operator: The lac repressor binds to the lac operator to inhibit transcription in E. coli. This inhibition can be relieved by adding lactose or isopropyl-β-D-thiogalactopyranoside (IPTG). lac repressor encoded by lacI
   4621..4651    -  promoter       lac promoter: promoter for the E. coli lac operon
   4666..4687    -  protein_bind   CAP binding site: CAP binding activates transcription in the presence of cAMP. E. coli catabolite activator protein
   4700..4739    -  CDS            lacI (fragment): lac repressor; lacI; The lac repressor binds to the lac operator to inhibit transcription in E. coli. This inhibition can be relieved by adding lactose or isopropyl-β-D-thiogalactopyranoside (IPTG).
   4746..4768    +  promoter       SV40 promoter (fragment): SV40 enhancer and early promoter
   4792..4927    +  rep_origin     SV40 ori: SV40 origin of replication
   4947..5081    +  polyA_signal   SV40 poly(A) signal: SV40 polyadenylation signal
   5083..5137    -  CDS            lacI (fragment): lac repressor; lacI; The lac repressor binds to the lac operator to inhibit transcription in E. coli. This inhibition can be relieved by adding lactose or isopropyl-β-D-thiogalactopyranoside (IPTG).
   5320..5908    -  rep_origin     ori: high-copy-number ColE1/pMB1/pBR322/pUC origin of replication
   6079..6939    -  CDS            AmpR: β-lactamase; bla; confers resistance to ampicillin, carbenicillin, and related antibiotics
   6940..7044    -  promoter       AmpR promoter: bla
