[The description below was written by a language model from this plasmid's Addgene catalogue record and pLannotate feature annotations shown in this document.]
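Description:
pCAX-mScarlet-CIP4 is a mammalian expression plasmid built on the pCAX backbone, carrying Cdc42 Interacting Protein 4 (CIP4, the product of the TRIP10 gene) fused to a red fluorescent protein. It is propagated in E. coli as a high-copy plasmid through a ColE1/pUC-type origin, with selection by ampicillin resistance from the β-lactamase gene and its own promoter. The backbone also retains an SV40 origin of replication with an adjacent SV40 poly(A) signal, plus remnants of lac regulatory sequence (lac promoter, operator, CAP site and short lacI fragments) that play no evident role in the payload.

Expression is driven by the composite CAG promoter, annotated here as its component parts: the CMV immediate early enhancer, the chicken β-actin promoter and a chimeric chicken β-actin/rabbit β-globin intron, which together give strong constitutive transcription in a wide range of mammalian cells. A short β-globin-derived fragment precedes the 1635 bp CIP4 coding sequence, which is followed after a brief linker region by the fluorescent protein and a rabbit β-globin polyadenylation signal. Despite the order in the plasmid name, the tag therefore sits at the C-terminus of CIP4, consistent with the stated purpose. Two details differ between the sources: the catalogue lists the insert as human, whereas the automated annotation best matched the rat Trip10 protein, and the tag was annotated as the mScarlet-I variant rather than mScarlet. The sequenced record (7,070 nt) is also slightly longer than the listed total size.

CIP4 is an F-BAR protein that links Cdc42 signalling to membrane tubulation and actin remodelling. The associated study examined F-BAR proteins in neuronal membrane protrusion, tubule formation and neurite outgrowth, so the construct is suited to imaging CIP4 localisation and dynamics in transfected cells.
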