Addgene plasmid #178364: pCAX-mScarlet-CIP4
Purpose: Expresses CIP4 c-terminal labeled with mScarlet in mammalian cells
Depositing lab: Erik Dent. Depositing organization: University of Wisconsin, Madison. Publication: Opposing functions of F-BAR proteins in neuronal membrane protrusion, tubule formation, and neurite outgrowth. Taylor KL, Taylor RJ, Richters KE, Huynh B, Carrington J, McDermott ME, Wilson RL, Dent EW. Life Sci Alliance. 2019 Jun 3;2(3). pii: 2/3/e201800288. doi: 10.26508/lsa.201800288. Print 2019 Jun. PubMed 31160379.
Backbone
  Vector backbone: pCAX
  Backbone size w/o insert (bp): 4731
  Total vector size (bp): 7058
  Vector type: Mammalian Expression
Growth in bacteria
  Bacterial resistance: Ampicillin, 100 μg/mL
  Growth temperature: 37°C
  Growth strain: DH5alpha
  Copy number: High Copy
Gene/Insert
  Gene/Insert name: Cdc42 Interacting Protein 4 (alt name: CIP4)
  Species: H. sapiens (human)
  Insert size (bp): 1635
  Entrez Gene: TRIP10 (a.k.a. CIP4, HSTP, STOT, STP, TRIP-10)
  Promoter: CAG
  Cloning method: Gibson Cloning
  Sequencing primers: 5′ CAGCTCCTGGGCAACGTGC; 3′ CACTCGGAAGGACATATGGG
Terms and licenses: Academic/Nonprofit Terms; Industry Terms: Not Available to Industry
How to cite: pCAX-mScarlet-CIP4 was a gift from Erik Dent (Addgene plasmid # 178364 ; http://n2t.net/addgene:178364 ; RRID:Addgene_178364)
